Addgene plasmid #212796: YIp128-CUP1-CUbo-AID*-GFP
Purpose: Copper-inducible expression of the artificial test substrate His6-CUbo-AID*-GFP in budding yeast
Depositing lab: Helle Ulrich. Depositing organization: Institut fuer Molekulare Biologie (IMB Mainz). Publication: Ubiquiton-An inducible, linkage-specific polyubiquitylation tool. Renz C, Asimaki E, Meister C, Albanese V, Petriukov K, Krapoth NC, Wegmann S, Wollscheid HP, Wong RP, Fulzele A, Chen JX, Leon S, Ulrich HD. Mol Cell. 2024 Jan 18;84(2):386-400.e11. doi: 10.1016/j.molcel.2023.11.016. Epub 2023 Dec 15. PubMed 38103558.
Backbone
  Vector backbone: YIp128
  Vector type: Yeast Expression ; integrative vector
  Selectable markers: LEU2
Growth in bacteria
  Bacterial resistance: Ampicillin, 100 μg/mL
  Growth temperature: 37°C
  Growth strain: Top10
  Copy number: High Copy
Gene/Insert
  Gene/Insert name: CUbo-AID*-GFP
  Species: H. sapiens (human), S. cerevisiae (budding yeast)
  Promoter: CUP1
  Cloning method: Restriction Enzyme; 5′ cloning site unknown (unknown if destroyed)
Terms and licenses: Academic/Nonprofit Terms; Industry Terms: Not Available to Industry
Depositor comments: pHU4633
How to cite: YIp128-CUP1-CUbo-AID*-GFP was a gift from Helle Ulrich (Addgene plasmid # 212796 ; http://n2t.net/addgene:212796 ; RRID:Addgene_212796)
