[The description below was written by a language model from this plasmid's Addgene catalogue record and pLannotate feature annotations shown in this document.]
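Description:
YIp128-CUP1-CUbo-AID*-GFP is a 6.3 kb integrative yeast expression vector built on the YIp128 backbone. It has no annotated yeast replication origin or centromere, so stable maintenance in Saccharomyces cerevisiae depends on integration into the genome. Transformants are selected through the LEU2 marker, which is carried with its own promoter and complements leucine auxotrophy. In E. coli the plasmid replicates at high copy from a ColE1/pUC-type origin and is selected with ampicillin via the β-lactamase gene. The short rop, bom, lacZα, lacI and lac promoter/operator fragments flanking the insert are remnants of the cloning vector and have no role in the yeast cassette.

The payload is a single fusion protein expressed from the copper-inducible CUP1 metallothionein promoter and terminated by the ADH1 terminator. The catalogue entry describes it as His6-CUbo-AID*-GFP, an artificial test substrate. The His6 tag is not separately annotated in the feature table. The annotated coding segments, in order, are human FKBP12 (FKBP1A), a fragment of yeast ubiquitin, a fragment of the minimal auxin-inducible degron derived from Arabidopsis IAA17, and EGFP. The FKBP12 and partial ubiquitin segments together appear to correspond to the "CUbo" module, although the record does not define that term. The associated publication title describes an inducible, linkage-specific polyubiquitylation tool called Ubiquiton. This construct therefore appears to supply a copper-titratable, fluorescently traceable substrate for testing that system in budding yeast. The AID* element normally permits auxin-triggered degradation when TIR1 is present, and it could provide a degron for comparison, though the record does not state its specific purpose here.
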