Features (pLannotate 1.2.2; 18 found; start..end, strand, type, name):
    183..771     -  rep_origin     ori: high-copy-number ColE1/pMB1/pBR322/pUC origin of replication
    942..1802    -  CDS            AmpR: β-lactamase; bla; confers resistance to ampicillin, carbenicillin, and related antibiotics
   1803..1907    -  promoter       AmpR promoter: bla
   1995..2400    +  promoter       LEU2 promoter: S. cerevisiae LEU2
   2401..3492    +  CDS            LEU2: LEU3_YEAST - Experimental evidence at protein level: Swiss-Prot protein existence level 1. Catalyzes the oxidation of 3-carboxy-2-hydroxy-4- methylpentanoate (3-isopropylmalate) to 3-carboxy-4-methyl-2- oxopentanoate. The product decarboxylates to 4-methyl-2 oxopentanoate. From Saccharomyces cerevisiae (strain ATCC 204508 / S288c) (Baker's yeast).
   3607..3642    +  CDS            rop (fragment): Rop protein, which maintains plasmids at low copy number; rop
   3744..3843    +  misc_feature   bom (fragment): basis of mobility region from pBR322
   3849..4006    -  CDS            lacZα (fragment): LacZα fragment of β-galactosidase; lacZ fragment
   4178..4412    +  promoter       CUP1 promoter: S. cerevisiae CUP1; inducible metallothionein promoter, regulated by Cu2+
   4450..4773    +  CDS            FKBP1A: FKB1A_HUMAN - Also known as FKBP1, FKBP12. Experimental evidence at protein level: Swiss-Prot protein existence level 1. Keeps in an inactive conformation TGFBR1, the TGF-beta type I serine/threonine kinase receptor, preventing TGF-beta receptor activation in absence of ligand. Recruits SMAD7 to ACVR1B which prevents the association of SMAD2 and SMAD3 with the activin receptor complex, thereby blocking the activin signal. May modulate the RYR1 calcium channel activity. PPIases accelerate the folding of proteins. It catalyzes the cis-trans isomerization of proline imidic peptide bonds in oligop
   4783..4906    +  CDS            ubiquitin (fragment): Saccharomyces cerevisiae ubiquitin
   4969..5106    +  CDS            mini-AID (fragment): minimal degron from the auxin-responsive IAA17 protein of Arabidopsis thaliana (Kubota et al., 2013) acts as an auxin-inducible degron (AID) in the presence of TIR1
   5116..5832    +  CDS            EGFP: the original enhanced GFP (Yang et al., 1996) mammalian codon-optimized
   5855..6042    +  terminator     ADH1 terminator: S. cerevisiae ADH1; transcription terminator for the S. cerevisiae alcohol dehydrogenase 1 (ADH1) gene
   6090..6106    -  protein_bind   lac operator: The lac repressor binds to the lac operator to inhibit transcription in E. coli. This inhibition can be relieved by adding lactose or isopropyl-β-D-thiogalactopyranoside (IPTG). lac repressor encoded by lacI
   6114..6144    -  promoter       lac promoter: promoter for the E. coli lac operon
   6159..6180    -  protein_bind   CAP binding site: CAP binding activates transcription in the presence of cAMP. E. coli catabolite activator protein
   6193..6285    -  CDS            lacI (fragment): lac repressor; lacI; The lac repressor binds to the lac operator to inhibit transcription in E. coli. This inhibition can be relieved by adding lactose or isopropyl-β-D-thiogalactopyranoside (IPTG).
>Addgene plasmid #212796 | YIp128-CUP1-CUbo-AID*-GFP | addgene full sequence | sequence record 420514 | Addgene NGS Result
TCTTCCGCTTCCTCGCTCACTGACTCGCTGCGCTCGGTCGTTCGGCTGCGGCGAGCGGTATCAGCTCACT
CAAAGGCGGTAATACGGTTATCCACAGAATCAGGGGATAACGCAGGAAAGAACATGTGAGCAAAAGGCCA
GCAAAAGGCCAGGAACCGTAAAAAGGCCGCGTTGCTGGCGTTTTTCCATAGGCTCCGCCCCCCTGACGAG
CATCACAAAAATCGACGCTCAAGTCAGAGGTGGCGAAACCCGACAGGACTATAAAGATACCAGGCGTTTC
CCCCTGGAAGCTCCCTCGTGCGCTCTCCTGTTCCGACCCTGCCGCTTACCGGATACCTGTCCGCCTTTCT
CCCTTCGGGAAGCGTGGCGCTTTCTCATAGCTCACGCTGTAGGTATCTCAGTTCGGTGTAGGTCGTTCGC
TCCAAGCTGGGCTGTGTGCACGAACCCCCCGTTCAGCCCGACCGCTGCGCCTTATCCGGTAACTATCGTC
TTGAGTCCAACCCGGTAAGACACGACTTATCGCCACTGGCAGCAGCCACTGGTAACAGGATTAGCAGAGC
GAGGTATGTAGGCGGTGCTACAGAGTTCTTGAAGTGGTGGCCTAACTACGGCTACACTAGAAGAACAGTA
TTTGGTATCTGCGCTCTGCTGAAGCCAGTTACCTTCGGAAAAAGAGTTGGTAGCTCTTGATCCGGCAAAC
AAACCACCGCTGGTAGCGGTGGTTTTTTTGTTTGCAAGCAGCAGATTACGCGCAGAAAAAAAGGATCTCA
AGAAGATCCTTTGATCTTTTCTACGGGGTCTGACGCTCAGTGGAACGAAAACTCACGTTAAGGGATTTTG
GTCATGAGATTATCAAAAAGGATCTTCACCTAGATCCTTTTAAATTAAAAATGAAGTTTTAAATCAATCT
AAAGTATATATGAGTAAACTTGGTCTGACAGTTACCAATGCTTAATCAGTGAGGCACCTATCTCAGCGAT
CTGTCTATTTCGTTCATCCATAGTTGCCTGACTCCCCGTCGTGTAGATAACTACGATACGGGAGGGCTTA
CCATCTGGCCCCAGTGCTGCAATGATACCGCGAGACCCACGCTCACCGGCTCCAGATTTATCAGCAATAA
ACCAGCCAGCCGGAAGGGCCGAGCGCAGAAGTGGTCCTGCAACTTTATCCGCCTCCATCCAGTCTATTAA
TTGTTGCCGGGAAGCTAGAGTAAGTAGTTCGCCAGTTAATAGTTTGCGCAACGTTGTTGCCATTGCTACA
GGCATCGTGGTGTCACGCTCGTCGTTTGGTATGGCTTCATTCAGCTCCGGTTCCCAACGATCAAGGCGAG
TTACATGATCCCCCATGTTGTGCAAAAAAGCGGTTAGCTCCTTCGGTCCTCCGATCGTTGTCAGAAGTAA
GTTGGCCGCAGTGTTATCACTCATGGTTATGGCAGCACTGCATAATTCTCTTACTGTCATGCCATCCGTA
AGATGCTTTTCTGTGACTGGTGAGTACTCAACCAAGTCATTCTGAGAATAGTGTATGCGGCGACCGAGTT
GCTCTTGCCCGGCGTCAATACGGGATAATACCGCGCCACATAGCAGAACTTTAAAAGTGCTCATCATTGG
AAAACGTTCTTCGGGGCGAAAACTCTCAAGGATCTTACCGCTGTTGAGATCCAGTTCGATGTAACCCACT
CGTGCACCCAACTGATCTTCAGCATCTTTTACTTTCACCAGCGTTTCTGGGTGAGCAAAAACAGGAAGGC
AAAATGCCGCAAAAAAGGGAATAAGGGCGACACGGAAATGTTGAATACTCATACTCTTCCTTTTTCAATA
TTATTGAAGCATTTATCAGGGTTATTGTCTCATGAGCGGATACATATTTGAATGTATTTAGAAAAATAAA
CAAATAGGGGTTCCGCGCACATTTCCCCGAAAAGTGCCACCTGACGTCTAAGAAACCATTATTATCATGA
CATTAACCTATAAAAATAGGCGTATCACGAGGCCAACTGTGGGAATACTCAGGTATCGTAAGATGCAAGA
GTTCGAATCTCTTAGCAACCATTATTTTTTTCCTCAACATAACGAGAACACACAGGGGCGCTATCGCACA
GAATCAAATTCGATGACTGGAAATTTTTTGTTAATTTCAGAGGTCGCCTGACGCATATACCTTTTTCAAC
TGAAAAATTGGGAGAAAAAGGAAAGGTGAGAGCGCCGGAACCGGCTTTTCATATAGAATAGAGAAGCGTT
CATGACTAAATGCTTGCATCACAATACTTGAAGTTGACAATATTATTTAAGGACCTATTGTTTTTTCCAA
TAGGTGGTTAGCAATCGTCTTACTTTCTAACTTTTCTTACCTTTTACATTTCAGCAATATATATATATAT
TTCAAGGATATACCATTCTAATGTCTGCCCCTAAGAAGATCGTCGTTTTGCCAGGTGACCACGTTGGTCA
AGAAATCACAGCCGAAGCCATTAAGGTTCTTAAAGCTATTTCTGATGTTCGTTCCAATGTCAAGTTCGAT
TTCGAAAATCATTTAATTGGTGGTGCTGCTATCGATGCTACAGGTGTTCCACTTCCAGATGAGGCGCTGG
AAGCCTCCAAGAAGGCTGATGCCGTTTTGTTAGGTGCTGTGGGTGGTCCTAAATGGGGTACAGGTAGTGT
TAGACCTGAACAAGGTTTACTAAAAATCCGTAAAGAACTTCAATTGTACGCCAACTTAAGACCATGTAAC
TTTGCATCCGACTCTCTTTTAGACTTATCTCCAATCAAGCCACAATTTGCTAAAGGTACTGACTTCGTTG
TTGTCAGAGAATTAGTGGGAGGTATTTACTTTGGTAAGAGAAAGGAAGACGATGGTGATGGTGTCGCTTG
GGATAGTGAACAATACACCGTTCCAGAAGTGCAAAGAATCACAAGAATGGCCGCTTTCATGGCCCTACAA
CATGAGCCACCATTGCCTATTTGGTCCTTGGATAAAGCTAATGTTTTGGCCTCTTCAAGATTATGGAGAA
AAACTGTGGAGGAAACCATCAAGAACGAATTTCCTACATTGAAGGTTCAACATCAATTGATTGATTCTGC
CGCCATGATCCTAGTTAAGAACCCAACCCACCTAAATGGTATTATAATCACCAGCAACATGTTTGGTGAT
ATCATCTCCGATGAAGCCTCCGTTATCCCAGGTTCCTTGGGTTTGTTGCCATCTGCGTCCTTGGCCTCTT
TGCCAGACAAGAACACCGCATTTGGTTTGTACGAACCATGCCACGGTTCTGCTCCAGATTTGCCAAAGAA
TAAGGTCAACCCTATCGCCACTATCTTGTCTGCTGCAATGATGTTGAAATTGTCATTGAACTTGCCTGAA
GAAGGTAAGGCCATTGAAGATGCAGTTAAAAAGGTTTTGGATGCAGGTATCAGAACTGGTGATTTAGGTG
GTTCCAACAGTACCACCGAAGTCGGTGATGCTGTCGCCGAAGAAGTTAAGAAAATCCTTGCTTAAAAAGA
TTCTCTTTTTTTATGATATTTGTACATAAACTTTATAAATGAAATTCATAATAGAAACGACACGAAATTA
CAAAATGGAATATGTTCATAGGGTAGGCCCTTTCGTCTCGCGCGTTTCGGTGATGACGGTGAAAACCTCT
GACACATGCAGCTCCCGGAGACGGTCACAGCTTGTCTGTAAGCGGATGCCGGGAGCAGACAAGCCCGTCA
GGGCGCGTCAGCGGGTGTTGGCGGGTGTCGGGGCTGGCTTAACTATGCGGCATCAGAGCAGATTGTACTG
AGAGTGCACCATATGCGGTGTGAAATACCGCACAGATGCGTAAGGAGAAAATACCGCATCAGGCGCCATT
CGCCATTCAGGCTGCGCAACTGTTGGGAAGGGCGATCGGTGCGGGCCTCTTCGCTATTACGCCAGCTGGC
GAAAGGGGGATGTGCTGCAAGGCGATTAAGTTGGGTAACGCCAGGGTTTTCCCAGTCACGACGTTGTAAA
ACGACGGCCAGTGAATTCGAGCTCCCATTACCGACATTTGGGCGCTATACGTGCATATGTTCATGTATGT
ATCTGTATTTAAAACACTTTTGTATTATTTTTCCTCATATATGTGTATAGGTTTATACGGATGATTTAAT
TATTACTTCACCACCCTTTATTTCAGGCTGATATCTTAGCCTTGTTACTAGTTAGAAAAAGACATTTTTG
CTGTCAGTCACTGTCAAGAGATTCTTTTGCTGGCATTTCTTCTAGAAGCAAAAAGAGCGATGCGTCTTTT
CCGCTGAACCGTTCCAGCAAAAAAGACTACCAACGCAATATGGATTGTCAGAATCATATAAAAGAGAAGC
AAATAACTCCTTGTCTTGTATCAATTGCATTATAATATCTTCTTGTTAGTGCAATATCATATAGAAGTCA
TCGAAATAGATATTAAGAAAAACAAACTGTAACGGATCCATGGGAGTGCAGGTGGAAACCATCTCCCCAG
GAGACGGGCGCACCTTCCCCAAGCGCGGCCAGACCTGCGTGGTGCACTACACCGGGATGCTTGAAGATGG
AAAGAAATTTGATTCCTCCCGGGACAGAAACAAGCCCTTTAAGTTTATGCTAGGCAAGCAGGAGGTGATC
CGAGGCTGGGAAGAAGGGGTTGCCCAGATGAGTGTGGGTCAGAGAGCCAAACTGACTATATCTCCAGATT
ATGCCTATGGTGCCACTGGGCACCCAGGCATCATCCCACCACATGCCACTCTCGTCTTCGATGTGGAGCT
TCTAAAACTGGAAGGGTCGACCGGTATCCCTCCAGATCAACAAAGATTGATCTTTGCCGGTAAGCAGCTA
GAAGACGGTAGAACGCTGTCTGATTACAACATTCAGAAGGAGTCCACCTTACATCTTGTGCTAAGGCTAA
GAGGTGTTACTAGTCGTACGCTGCAGGTCGACGGTGCAGGCGCCGGGGCTGGTGCTGGGGCAGGTACCCC
TAAAGATCCAGCCAAACCTCCGGCCAAGGCACAAGTTGTGGGATGGCCACCGGTGAGATCATACCGGAAG
AACGTGATGGTTTCCTGCCAAAAATCAAGCGGTGGCCCGGAGGCGGCGGCGTTCGTGAAGGTATCACCCG
GGAAAGTGAGCAAGGGCGAGGAGCTGTTCACCGGGGTGGTGCCCATCCTGGTCGAGCTGGACGGCGACGT
AAACGGCCACAAGTTCAGCGTGTCCGGCGAGGGCGAGGGCGATGCCACCTACGGCAAGCTGACCCTGAAG
TTCATCTGCACCACCGGCAAGCTGCCCGTGCCCTGGCCCACCCTCGTGACCACCCTGACCTACGGCGTGC
AGTGCTTCAGCCGCTACCCCGACCACATGAAGCAGCACGACTTCTTCAAGTCCGCCATGCCCGAAGGCTA
CGTCCAGGAGCGCACCATCTTCTTCAAGGACGACGGCAACTACAAGACCCGCGCCGAGGTGAAGTTCGAG
GGCGACACCCTGGTGAACCGCATCGAGCTGAAGGGCATCGACTTCAAGGAGGACGGCAACATCCTGGGGC
ACAAGCTGGAGTACAACTACAACAGCCACAACGTCTATATCATGGCCGACAAGCAGAAGAACGGCATCAA
GGTGAACTTCAAGATCCGCCACAACATCGAGGACGGCAGCGTGCAGCTCGCCGACCACTACCAGCAGAAC
ACCCCCATCGGCGACGGCCCCGTGCTGCTGCCCGACAACCACTACCTGAGCACCCAGTCCGCCCTGAGCA
AAGACCCCAACGAGAAGCGCGATCACATGGTCCTGCTGGAGTTCGTGACCGCCGCCGGGATCACTCTCGG
CATGGACGAGCTGTACAAGTAACCTGCAGCCAAGCTAATTCCGGGCGAATTTCTTATGATTTATGATTTT
TATTATTAAATAAGTTATAAAAAAAATAAGTGTATACAAATTTTAAAGTGACTCTTAGGTTTTAAAACGA
AAATTCTTATTCTTGAGTAACTCTTTCCTGTAGGTCAGGTTGCTTTCTCAGGTATAGCATGAGGTCGCTC
TTATTGACCACACCTCTACCGGCATGCAAGCTTGGCGTAATCATGGTCATAGCTGTTTCCTGTGTGAAAT
TGTTATCCGCTCACAATTCCACACAACATACGAGCCGGAAGCATAAAGTGTAAAGCCTGGGGTGCCTAAT
GAGTGAGCTAACTCACATTAATTGCGTTGCGCTCACTGCCCGCTTTCCAGTCGGGAAACCTGTCGTGCCA
GCTGCATTAATGAATCGGCCAACGCGCGGGGAGAGGCGGTTTGCGTATTGGGCGC
